>Addgene plasmid #124049 | ARB366 | addgene full sequence | sequence record 252514 | Addgene NGS Result
GTTACAGAGATGTTACGAACCCTGAACAGGTTGACTATTAATTGTGTCTGCTTGATGTGGACACCAGGTG
GCGCTGGACATCAGATTTGGAGAGGCAGTTGTCTAGGGAACCGGGCTCTGTGCCAGCGCAGGAGGCAGGC
TGGCTCTCCTATTCCAGGGATGCTCATCCAGGAAGGAAAGGTTGCATGCTGGACACACTAACCTTACAGC
GGTGGGCTCTATGGGGTACCTACGTAGGTACATAACTTACGGTAAATGGCCCGCCTGGCTGACCGCCCAA
CGACCCCCGCCCATTGACGTCAATAATGACGTATGTTCCCATAGTAACGCCAATAGGGACTTTCCATTGA
CGTCAATGGGTGGAGTATTTACGGTAAACTGCCCACTTGGCAGTACATCAAGTGTATCATATGCCAAGTA
CGCCCCCTATTGACGTCAATGACGGTAAATGGCCCGCCTGGCATTATGCCCAGTACATGACCTTATGGGA
CTTTCCTACTTGGCAGTACATCTACGTATTAGTCATCGCTATTACCATGGTGATGCGGTTTTGGCAGTAC
ATCAATGGGCGTGGATAGCGGTTTGACTCACGGGGATTTCCAAGTCTCCACCCCATTGACGTCAATGGGA
GTTTGTTTTGGCACCAAAATCAACGGGACTTTCCAAAATGTCGTAACAACTCCGCCCCATTGACGCAAAT
GGGCGGTAGGCGTGTACGGTGGGAGGTCTATATAAGCAGAGCTCGTTTAGTGAACCGTCAGATAGCCACC
ATGGGTAAAAAGCCTGAACTCACCGCGACGTCTGTCGAGAAGTTTCTGATCGAAAAGTTCGACAGCGTGT
CCGACCTGATGCAGCTCTCGGAGGGCGAAGAATCTCGTGCTTTCAGCTTCGATGTAGGAGGGCGTGGATA
TGTCCTGCGGGTAAATAGCTGCGCCGATGGTTTCTACAAAGATCGTTATGTTTATCGGCACTTTGCATCG
GCCGCGCTCCCGATTCCGGAAGTGCTTGACATTGGGGAATTTAGCGAGAGCCTGACCTATTGCATCTCCC
GCCGTGCACAGGGTGTCACGTTGCAAGACCTGCCTGAAACCGAACTGCCCGCTGTTCTGCAACCGGTCGC
GGAGGCCATGGATGCGATCGCTGCGGCCGATCTTAGCCAGACGAGCGGGTTCGGCCCATTCGGACCGCAA
GGAATCGGTCAATACACTACATGGCGTGATTTCATATGCGCGATTGCTGATCCCCATGTGTATCACTGGC
AAACTGTGATGGACGACACCGTCAGTGCGTCCGTCGCGCAGGCTCTCGATGAGCTGATGCTTTGGGCCGA
GGACTGCCCCGAAGTCCGGCACCTCGTGCACGCGGATTTCGGCTCCAACAATGTCCTGACGGACAATGGC
CGCATAACAGCGGTCATTGACTGGAGCGAGGCGATGTTCGGGGATTCCCAATACGAGGTCGCCAACATCT
TCTTCTGGAGGCCGTGGTTGGCTTGTATGGAGCAGCAGACGCGCTACTTCGAGCGGAGGCATCCGGAGCT
TGCAGGATCGCCGCGGCTCCGGGCGTATATGCTCCGCATTGGTCTTGACCAACTCTATCAGAGCTTGGTT
GACGGCAATTTCGATGATGCAGCTTGGGCGCAGGGTCGATGCGACGCAATCGTCCGATCCGGAGCCGGGA
CTGTCGGGCGTACACAAATCGCCCGCAGAAGCGCGGCCGTCTGGACCGATGGCTGTGTAGAAGTACTCGC
CGATAGTGGAAACCGACGCCCCAGCACTCGTCCGAGGGCAAAGGAATAACTCGAGCGACGCCTCGACTGT
GCCTTCTAGTTGCCAGCCATCTGTTGTTTGCCCCTCCCCCGTGCCTTCCTTGACCCTGGAAGGTGCCACT
CCCACTGTCCTTTCCTAATAAAATGAGGAAATTGCATCGCATTGTCTGAGTAGGTGTCATTCTATTCTGG
GGGGTGGGGTGGGGCAGGACAGCAAGGGGGAGGATTGGGAAGACAATAGCAGGCATGCTGGGGATGCGGT
GGGCTCTATGAGTATCGATACTAGTTAAAAGTTTTGTTACTTTATAGAAGAAATTTTGAGTTTTTGTTTT
TTTTTAATAAATAAATAAACATAAATAAATTGTTTGTTGAATTTATTATTAGTATGTAAGTGTAAATATA
ATAAAACTTAATATCTATTCAAATTAATAAATAAACCTCGATATACAGACCGATAAAACACATGCGTCAA
TTTTACGCATGATTATCTTTAACGTACGTCACAATATGATTATCTTTCTAGGGTTAATCTAGTATACGCG
TATGCGGCCGCTTAATTAATCCAGCTTTTGTTCCCTTTAGTGAGGGTTAATTCCGAGCGGCCGCGTGTTA
CAACCAATTAACCAATTCTGATTAGAAAAACTCATCGAGCATCAAATGAAACTGCAATTTATTCATATCA
GGATTATCAATACCATATTTTTGAAAAAGCCGTTTCTGTAATGAAGGAGAAAACTCACCGAGGCAGTTCC
ATAGGATGGCAAGATCCTGGTATCGGTCTGCGATTCCGACTCGTCCAACATCAATACAACCTATTAATTT
CCCCTCGTCAAAAATAAGGTTATCAAGTGAGAAATCACCATGAGTGACGACTGAATCCGGTGAGAATGGC
AAAAGCTTATGCATTTCTTTCCAGACTTGTTCAACAGGCCAGCCATTACGCTCGTCATCAAAATCACTCG
CATCAACCAAACCGTTATTCATTCGTGATTGCGCCTGAGCGAGGCGAAATACGCGATCGCTGTTAAAAGG
ACAATTACAAACAGGAATCGAATGCAACCGGCGCAGGAACACTGCCAGCGCATCAACAATATTTTCACCT
GAATCAGGATATTCTTCTAATACCTGGAATGCTGTTTTCCCGGGGATCGCAGTGGTGAGTAACCATGCAT
CATCAGGAGTACGGATAAAATGCTTGATGGTCGGAAGAGGCATAAATTCCGTCAGCCAGTTTAGTCTGAC
CATCTCATCTGTAACATCATTGGCAACGCTACCTTTGCCATGTTTCAGAAACAACTCTGGCGCATCGGGC
TTCCCATACAATCGATAGATTGTCGCACCTGATTGCCCGACATTATCGCGAGCCCATTTATACCCATATA
AATCAGCATCCATGTTGGAATTTAATCGCGGCCTGGAGCAAGACGTTTCCCGTTGAATATGGCTCATAAC
ACCCCTTGTATTACTGTTTATGTAAGCAGACAGTTTTATTGTTCATGATGATATATTTTTATCTTGTGCA
ATGTAACATCAGAGATTTTGAGACACAACGTGGCTTTGTTGAATAAATCGAACTTTTGCTGAGTTGAAGG
ATCAGTCATGACCAAAATCCCTTAACGTGAGTTTTCGTTCCACTGAGCGTCAGACCCCGTAGAAAAGATC
AAAGGATCTTCTTGAGATCCTTTTTTTCTGCGCGTAATCTGCTGCTTGCAAACAAAAAAACCACCGCTAC
CAGCGGTGGTTTGTTTGCCGGATCAAGAGCTACCAACTCTTTTTCCGAAGGTAACTGGCTTCAGCAGAGC
GCAGATACCAAATACTGTTCTTCTAGTGTAGCCGTAGTTAGGCCACCACTTCAAGAACTCTGTAGCACCG
CCTACATACCTCGCTCTGCTAATCCTGTTACCAGTGGCTGCTGCCAGTGGCGATAAGTCGTGTCTTACCG
GGTTGGACTCAAGACGATAGTTACCGGATAAGGCGCAGCGGTCGGGCTGAACGGGGGGTTCGTGCACACA
GCCCAGCTTGGAGCGAACGACCTACACCGAACTGAGATACCTACAGCGTGAGCTATGAGAAAGCGCCACG
CTTCCCGAAGGGAGAAAGGCGGACAGGTATCCGGTAAGCGGCAGGGTCGGAACAGGAGAGCGCACGAGGG
AGCTTCCAGGGGGAAACGCCTGGTATCTTTATAGTCCTGTCGGGTTTCGCCACCTCTGACTTGAGCGTCG
ATTTTTGTGATGCTCGTCAGGGGGGCGGAGCCTATGGAAAAACGCCAGCAACGCGGCCTTTTTACGGTTC
CTGGCCTTTTGCTGGCCTTTTGCTCACATGTTCTTTCCTGCGTTATCCCCTGATTCTGTGGATAACCGTG
CGGCCGCCAATTAATACGACTCACTATAGGGCGAATTGGGGCGCGCCATTCTAGATTAACCCTAGAAAGA
TAGTCTGCGTAAAATTGACGCATGCATTCTTGAAATATTGCTCTCTCTTTCTAAATAGCGCGAATCCGTC
GCTGTGCATTTAGGACATCTCAGTCGCCGCTTGGAGCTCCCGTGAGGCGTGCTTGTCAATGCGGTAAGTG
TCACTGATTTTGAACTATAACGACCGCGTGAGTCAAAATGACGCATGATTATCTTTTACGTGACTTTTAA
GATTTAACTCATACGATAATTATATTGTTATTTCATGTTCTACTTACGTGATAACTTATTATATATATAT
TTTCTTGTTATAGATATCAACTAGAATGCTAGCATGGGCCCAGATCTCCATGGGCCCTGAATTCGCATCT
AGACTGAACTGGCCGATAATTGCAGACGAGGAGCATCGCCCTTCCCCGGCCCTCAGGTAAGAGGACCAAA
TACCGTAGCCGTTTCCAATTTCAGTCCTTTAGCGCCACCTGGTGCTAACTACTCTATCACGCTTTTATCC
AATAACTACCTTTGTAAATTTCCTTTCAAAAGTTCTGGCCGGGCGCGGTGGCAACGGTGCCCGTCAGTGG
GCAGAGCGCACATCGCCCACAGTCCCCGAGAAGTTGGGGGGAGGGGTCGGCAATTGAACCGGTGCCTAGA
GAAGGTGGCGCGGGGTAAACTGGGAAAGTGATGTCGTGTACTGGCTCCGCCTTTTTCCCGAGGGTGGGGG
AGAACCGTATATAAGTGCAGTAGTCGCCGTGAACGTTCTTTTTCGCAACGGGTTTGCCGCCAGAACACAG
GTAAGTGCCGTGTGTGGTTCCCGCGGGCCTGGCCTCTTTACGGGTTATGGCCCTTGCGTGCCTTGAATTA
CTTCCACCTGGCTGCAGTACGTGATTCTTGATCCCGAGCTTCGGGTTGGAAGTGGGTGGGAGAGTTCGAG
GCCTTGCGCTTAAGGAGCCCCTTCGCCTCGTGCTTGAGTTGAGGCCTGGCCTGGGCGCTGGGGCCGCCGC
GTGCGAATCTGGTGGCACCTTCGCGCCTGTCTCGCTGCTTTCGATAAGTCTCTAGCCATTTAAAATTTTT
GATGACCTGCTGCGACGCTTTTTTTCTGGCAAGATAGTCTTGTAAATGCGGGCCAAGATCTGCACACTGG
TATTTCGGTTTTTGGGGCCGCGGGCGGCGACGGGGCCCGTGCGTCCCAGCGCACATGTTCGGCGAGGCGG
GGCCTGCGAGCGCGGCCACCGAGAATCGGACGGGGGTAGTCTCAAGCTGGCCGGCCTGCTCTGGTGCCTG
GCCTCGCGCCGCCGTGTATCGCCCCGCCCTGGGCGGCAAGGCTGGCCCGGTCGGCACCAGTTGCGTGAGC
GGAAAGATGGCCGCTTCCCGGCCCTGCTGCAGGGAGCTCAAAATGGAGGACGCGGCGCTCGGGAGAGCGG
GCGGGTGAGTCACCCACACAAAGGAAAAGGGCCTTTCCGTCCTCAGCCGTCGCTTCATGTGACTCCACGG
AGTACCGGGCGCCGTCCAGGCACCTCGATTAGTTCTCGCGCTTTTGGAGTACGTCGTCTTTAGGTTGGGG
GGAGGGGTTTTATGCGATGGAGTTTCCCCACACTGAGTGGGTGGAGACTGAAGTTAGGCCAGCTTGGCAC
TTGATGTAATTCTCCTTGGAATTTGCCCTTTTTGAGTTTGGATCTTGGTTCATTCTCAAGCCTCAGACAG
TGGTTCAAAGTTTTTTTCTTCCATTTCAGGTGTCGTGAGCTAGCCACTATGTCTAGACTGGACAAGAGCA
AAGTCATAAACTCTGCTCTGGAATTACTCAATGGAGTCGGTATCGAAGGCCTGACGACAAGGAAACTCGC
TCAAAAGCTGGGAGTTGAGCAGCCTACCCTGTACTGGCACGTGAAGAACAAGCGGGCCCTGCTCGATGCC
CTGCCAATCGAGATGCTGGACAGGCATCATACCCACTCCTGCCCCCTGGAAGGCGAGTCATGGCAAGACT
TTCTGCGGAACAACGCCAAGTCATACCGCTGTGCTCTCCTCTCACATCGCGACGGGGCTAAAGTGCATCT
CGGCACCCGCCCAACAGAGAAACAGTACGAAACCCTGGAAAATCAGCTCGCGTTCCTGTGTCAGCAAGGC
TTCTCCCTGGAGAACGCACTGTACGCTCTGTCCGCCGTGGGCCACTTTACACTGGGCTGCGTATTGGAGG
AACAGGAGCATCAAGTAGCAAAAGAGGAAAGAGAGACACCTACCACCGATTCTATGCCCCCACTTCTGAA
ACAAGCAATTGAGCTGTTCGACCGGCAGGGAGCCGAACCTGCCTTCCTTTTCGGCCTGGAACTAATCATA
TGTGGCCTGGAGAAACAGCTAAAGTGCGAAAGCGGCGGGCCGACCGACGCCCTTGACGATTTTGACTTAG
ACATGCTCCCAGCCGATGCCCTTGACGACTTTGACCTTGATATGCTGCCTGCTGACGCTCTTGACGATTT
TGACCTTGACATGCTCCCCGGGGGATCCGGAAGCGGAGCTACTAACTTCAGCCTGCTGAAGCAGGCTGGT
GACGTGGAGGAGAACCCTGGACCTCCCAAGAAGAAGAGGAAGGTGGAGGACGCCGGATCCGCTGAAGGTT
CTGTTGCTAGACAACCAGACTTGTTGACTTGTGACGACGAACCAATCCACATCCCAGGTGCTATCCAACC
ACACGGTTTGTTGTTGGCTTTGGCTGCTGACATGACTATCGTTGCTGGTTCTGACAACTTGCCAGAATTG
ACTGGTTTGGCTATCGGTGCTTTGATCGGTAGATCTGCTGCTGACGTTTTCGACTCTGAAACTCACAACA
GATTGACTATCGCTTTGGCTGAACCAGGTGCTGCTGTTGGTGCTCCAATCACTGTTGGTTTCACTATGAG
AAAGGACGCTGGTTTCATCGGTTCTTGGCACAGACACGACCAATTGATCTTCTTGGAATTGGAACCACCA
CAAAGAGATGTTGCTGAACCACAAGCTTTCTTCAGAAGAACTAACTCTGCTATCAGAAGATTGCAAGCTG
CTGAAACTTTGGAATCTGCTTGTGCTGCTGCTGCTCAAGAAGTTAGAAAGATCACTGGTTTCGACAGAGT
TATGATCTACAGATTCGCTTCTGACTTCTCTGGTGAAGTTATCGCTGAAGACAGATGTGCTGAAGTTGAA
TCTAAGTTGGGTTTGCACTACCCAGCTTCTACTGTTCCAGCTCAAGCTAGAAGATTGTACACTATCAACC
CAGTTAGAATCATCCCAGACATCAACTACAGACCAGTTCCAGTTACTCCAGACTTGAACCCAGTTACTGG
TAGACCAATCGACTTGTCTTTCGCTATCTTGAGATCTGTTTCTCCAGTTCACTTGGAATTCATGAGAAAC
ATCGGTATGCACGGTACTATGTCTATCTCTATCTTGAGAGGTGAAAGATTGTGGGGTTTGATCGTTTGTC
ACCACAGAACTCCATACTACGTTGACTTGGACGGTAGACAAGCTTGTGAATTGGTTGCTCAAGTTTTGGC
TTGGCAAATCGGTGTTATGGAAGAATAACTCGAGTGGCCGACGCCTCGACTGTGCCTTCTAGTTGCCAGC
CATCTGTTGTTTGCCCCTCCCCCGTGCCTTCCTTGACCCTGGAAGGTGCCACTCCCACTGTCCTTTCCTA
ATAAAATGAGGAAATTGCATCGCATTGTCTGAGTAGGTGTCATTCTATTCTGGGGGGTGGGGTGGTGCAG
GACAGCAAGGGGGAGGATTGGGAAGACAATAGCAGGCATGCTGGGGATGCGGTGGGCTCTATGGGCTGCC
AAACCAGATGTCAACACAGCTACGGTCTGCCGCTTCAGGTCCATTTACGGAAGCCGCAATCCTGCACTAT
GACCACCAGGGGGAGCGCTAGGCCCATCCCTGCACAGGTAGCTATTTTTAGAGGTTGCTTCTAGCCTGGA
GGAAGAAACGAAAGAAATAAAAGACTATGATACTTTTTTTTTTTAACCGGACCAACTTATAAATTATTTG
TAAGTCCAATAAAAACGGATCCGACGCGCCATCTCTAGGCCCGCGCCGGCCCCCTCGCACGGACTTGTGG
GAGAAGCTCGGCTACTCCCCTGCCCCGGTTAATTTGCATATAATATTTCCTAGTAACTATAGAGGCTTAA
TGTGCGATAAAAGACAGATAATCTGTTCTTTTTAATACTAGCTACATTTTACATGATAGGCTTGGATTTC
TATAACTTCGTATAGCATACATTATACGAAGTTATAAACAGCACAAAAGGAAACTCACCCTAACTGTAAA
GTAATTGTGTGTTTTGAGACTATAAGTATCCCTTGGAGAACCACCTTGTTGGAACGTCGGAGCACTGTCC
TGTTATAGTACTCTGGAAACAGAATCTACTATAACAAGGCAAAATGCCGTGTTTATCTCGTCAACTTGTT
GGCGAGATTTTTTTGCTGGATGCACACACTGGCTTAAGATGACGGGACCCTGTAAACGTGTCCGCCTTGC
CACTTTGTGCAATATTTAGCTCCTTCAGTAGAGGGCGCTGCAGGAACATGTCAGGAGGGGGCCTTCTCTT
CCGGATTCTGGATTCTGGTATACACTTGGAGCGTGGCATTTGGGGGACAGCCACTGGTGCGCAGCCCCAT
CAAGTTTTGGTGGCATCCCTAACGGTGCCCGTCAGTGGGCAGAGCGCACATCGCCCACAGTCCCCGAGAA
GTTGGGGGGAGGGGTCGGCAATTGAACCGGTGCCTAGAGAAGGTGGCGCGGGGTAAACTGGGAAAGTGAT
GTCGTGTACTGGCTCCGCCTTTTTCCCGAGGGTGGGGGAGAACCGTATATAAGTGCAGTAGTCGCCGTGA
ACGTTCTTTTTCGCAACGGGTTTGCCGCCAGAACACAGGTAAGTGCCGTGTGTGGTTCCCGCGGGCCTGG
CCTCTTTACGGGTTATGGCCCTTGCGTGCCTTGAATTACTTCCACCTGGCTGCAGTACGTGATTCTTGAT
CCCGAGCTTCGGGTTGGAAGTGGGTGGGAGAGTTCGAGGCCTTGCGCTTAAGGAGCCCCTTCGCCTCGTG
CTTGAGTTGAGGCCTGGCCTGGGCGCTGGGGCCGCCGCGTGCGAATCTGGTGGCACCTTCGCGCCTGTCT
CGCTGCTTTCGATAAGTCTCTAGCCATTTAAAATTTTTGATGACCTGCTGCGACGCTTTTTTTCTGGCAA
GATAGTCTTGTAAATGCGGGCCAAGATCTGCACACTGGTATTTCGGTTTTTGGGGCCGCGGGCGGCGACG
GGGCCCGTGCGTCCCAGCGCACATGTTCGGCGAGGCGGGGCCTGCGAGCGCGGCCACCGAGAATCGGACG
GGGGTAGTCTCAAGCTGGCCGGCCTGCTCTGGTGCCTGGCCTCGCGCCGCCGTGTATCGCCCCGCCCTGG
GCGGCAAGGCTGGCCCGGTCGGCACCAGTTGCGTGAGCGGAAAGATGGCCGCTTCCCGGCCCTGCTGCAG
GGAGCTCAAAATGGAGGACGCGGCGCTCGGGAGAGCGGGCGGGTGAGTCACCCACACAAAGGAAAAGGGC
CTTTCCGTCCTCAGCCGTCGCTTCATGTGACTCCACGGAGTACCGGGCGCCGTCCAGGCACCTCGATTAG
TTCTCGCGCTTTTGGAGTACGTCGTCTTTAGGTTGGGGGGAGGGGTTTTATGCGATGGAGTTTCCCCACA
CTGAGTGGGTGGAGACTGAAGTTAGGCCAGCTTGGCACTTGATGTAATTCTCCTTGGAATTTGCCCTTTT
TGAGTTTGGATCTTGGTTCATTCTCAAGCCTCAGACAGTGGTTCAAAGTTTTTTTCTTCCATTTCAGGTG
TCGTGAGCTAGCCACTATGGCCCCAAAGAAGAAGCGGAAGGTCGGTATCCACGGAGTCCCAGCAGCCAAG
CGGAACTACATCCTGGGCCTGGCCATCGGCATCACCAGCGTGGGCTACGGCATCATCGACTACGAGACAC
GGGACGTGATCGATGCCGGCGTGCGGCTGTTCAAAGAGGCCAACGTGGAAAACAACGAGGGCAGGCGGAG
CAAGAGAGGCGCCAGAAGGCTGAAGCGGCGGAGGCGGCATAGAATCCAGAGAGTGAAGAAGCTGCTGTTC
GACTACAACCTGCTGACCGACCACAGCGAGCTGAGCGGCATCAACCCCTACGAGGCCAGAGTGAAGGGCC
TGAGCCAGAAGCTGAGCGAGGAAGAGTTCTCTGCCGCCCTGCTGCACCTGGCCAAGAGAAGAGGCGTGCA
CAACGTGAACGAGGTGGAAGAGGACACCGGCAACGAGCTGTCCACCAAAGAGCAGATCAGCCGGAACAGC
AAGGCCCTGGAAGAGAAATACGTGGCCGAACTGCAGCTGGAACGGCTGAAGAAAGACGGCGAAGTGCGGG
GCAGCATCAACAGATTCAAGACCAGCGACTACGTGAAAGAAGCCAAACAGCTGCTGAAGGTGCAGAAGGC
CTACCACCAGCTGGACCAGAGCTTCATCGACACCTACATCGACCTGCTGGAAACCCGGCGGACCTACTAT
GAGGGACCTGGCGAGGGCAGCCCCTTCGGCTGGAAGGACATCAAAGAATGGTACGAGATGCTGATGGGCC
ACTGCACCTACTTCCCCGAGGAACTGCGGAGCGTGAAGTACGCCTACAACGCCGACCTGTACAACGCCCT
GAACGACCTGAACAATCTCGTGATCACCAGGGACGAGAACGAGAAGCTGGAATATTACGAGAAGTTCCAG
ATCATCGAGAACGTGTTCAAGCAGAAGAAGAAGCCCACCCTGAAGCAGATCGCCAAAGAAATCCTCGTGA
ACGAAGAGGATATTAAGGGCTACAGAGTGACCAGCACCGGCAAGCCCGAGTTCACCAACCTGAAGGTGTA
CCACGACATCAAGGACATTACCGCCCGGAAAGAGATTATTGAGAACGCCGAGCTGCTGGATCAGATTGCC
AAGATCCTGACCATCTACCAGAGCAGCGAGGACATCCAGGAAGAACTGACCAATCTGAACTCCGAGCTGA
CCCAGGAAGAGATCGAGCAGATCTCTAATCTGAAGGGCTATACCGGCACCCACAACCTGAGCCTGAAGGC
CATCAACCTGATCCTGGACGAGCTGTGGCACACCAACGACAACCAGATCGCTATCTTCAACCGGCTGAAG
CTGGTGCCCAAGAAGGTGGACCTGTCCCAGCAGAAAGAGATCCCCACCACCCTGGTGGACGACTTCATCC
TGAGCCCCGTCGTGAAGAGAAGCTTCATCCAGAGCATCAAAGTGATCAACGCCATCATCAAGAAGTACGG
CCTGCCCAACGACATCATTATCGAGCTGGCCCGCGAGAAGAACTCCAAGGACGCCCAGAAAATGATCAAC
GAGATGCAGAAGCGGAACCGGCAGACCAACGAGCGGATCGAGGAAATCATCCGGACCACCGGCAAAGAGA
ACGCCAAGTACCTGATCGAGAAGATCAAGCTGCACGACATGCAGGAAGGCAAGTGCCTGTACAGCCTGGA
AGCCATCCCTCTGGAAGATCTGCTGAACAACCCCTTCAACTATGAGGTGGACCACATCATCCCCAGAAGC
GTGTCCTTCGACAACAGCTTCAACAACAAGGTGCTCGTGAAGCAGGAAGAAGCCAGCAAGAAGGGCAACC
GGACCCCATTCCAGTACCTGAGCAGCAGCGACAGCAAGATCAGCTACGAAACCTTCAAGAAGCACATCCT
GAATCTGGCCAAGGGCAAGGGCAGAATCAGCAAGACCAAGAAAGAGTATCTGCTGGAAGAACGGGACATC
AACAGGTTCTCCGTGCAGAAAGACTTCATCAACCGGAACCTGGTGGATACCAGATACGCCACCAGAGGCC
TGATGAACCTGCTGCGGAGCTACTTCAGAGTGAACAACCTGGACGTGAAAGTGAAGTCCATCAATGGCGG
CTTCACCAGCTTTCTGCGGCGGAAGTGGAAGTTTAAGAAAGAGCGGAACAAGGGGTACAAGCACCACGCC
GAGGACGCCCTGATCATTGCCAACGCCGATTTCATCTTCAAAGAGTGGAAGAAACTGGACAAGGCCAAAA
AAGTGATGGAAAACCAGATGTTCGAGGAAAAGCAGGCCGAGAGCATGCCCGAGATCGAAACCGAGCAGGA
GTACAAAGAGATCTTCATCACCCCCCACCAGATCAAGCACATTAAGGACTTCAAGGACTACAAGTACAGC
CACCGGGTGGACAAGAAGCCTAATAGAGAGCTGATTAACGACACCCTGTACTCCACCCGGAAGGACGACA
AGGGCAACACCCTGATCGTGAACAATCTGAACGGCCTGTACGACAAGGACAATGACAAGCTGAAAAAGCT
GATCAACAAGAGCCCCGAAAAGCTGCTGATGTACCACCACGACCCCCAGACCTACCAGAAACTGAAGCTG
ATTATGGAACAGTACGGCGACGAGAAGAATCCCCTGTACAAGTACTACGAGGAAACCGGGAACTACCTGA
CCAAGTACTCCAAAAAGGACAACGGCCCCGTGATCAAGAAGATTAAGTATTACGGCAACAAACTGAACGC
CCATCTGGACATCACCGACGACTACCCCAACAGCAGAAACAAGGTCGTGAAGCTGTCCCTGAAGCCCTAC
AGATTCGACGTGTACCTGGACAATGGCGTGTACAAGTTCGTGACCGTGAAGAATCTGGATGTGATCAAAA
AAGAAAACTACTACGAAGTGAATAGCAAGTGCTATGAGGAAGCTAAGAAGCTGAAGAAGATCAGCAACCA
GGCCGAGTTTATCGCCTCCTTCTACAACAACGATCTGATCAAGATCAACGGCGAGCTGTATAGAGTGATC
GGCGTGAACAACGACCTGCTGAACCGGATCGAAGTGAACATGATCGACATCACCTACCGCGAGTACCTGG
AAAACATGAACGACAAGAGGCCCCCCAGGATCATTAAGACAATCGCCTCCAAGACCCAGAGCATTAAGAA
GTACAGCACAGACATTCTGGGCAACCTGTATGAAGTGAAATCTAAGAAGCACCCTCAGATCATCAAAAAG
GGCAAAAGGCCGGCGGCCACGAAAAAGGCCGGCCAGGCAAAAAAGAAAAAGGGTTCTGATGCTAAGTCAC
TAACTGCCTGGTCCCGGACACTGGTGACCTTCAAGGATGTATTTGTGGACTTCACCAGGGAGGAGTGGAA
GCTGCTGGACACTGCTCAGCAGATCGTGTACAGAAATGTGATGCTGGAGAACTATAAGAACCTGGTTTCC
TTGGGTTATCAGCTTACTAAGCCAGATGTGATCCTCCGGTTGGAGAAGGGAGAAGAGCCCGGCGGTTCCG
GCGGAGGGTCGATGGGATCCGGAAGCGGAGAGGGCAGAGGAAGTCTGCTAACATGCGGTGACGTCGAGGA
GAATCCTGGACCTGGATCCCCCAAGAAGAAGAGGAAGGTGGAGGACGCCGGATCCGTGTCCAAAGGAGAG
GAGTTAATCAAGGAAAACATGAGAATGAAAGTTGTCATGGAGGGCTCCGTTAATGGTCACCAATTCAAGT
GTACAGGGGAAGGTGAAGGTAATCCTTACATGGGTACACAAACTATGAGAATTAAAGTAATTGAAGGCGG
ACCACTACCATTTGCATTTGACATTCTGGCAACGTCATTCATGTACGGATCACGAACTTTCATCAAGTAC
CCTAAAGGTATACCAGACTTTTTCAAGCAATCTTTTCCAGAGGGTTTTACATGGGAAAGGGTTACAAGAT
ACGAAGATGGGGGTGTCGTCACAGTTATGCAAGATACTTCATTAGAAGATGGCTGCCTTGTCTATCATGT
GCAAGTAAGAGGGGTGAATTTTCCTTCTAACGGACCTGTGATGCAGAAAAAGACCAAAGGTTGGGAACCA
AATACTGAAATGATGTACCCAGCTGATGGAGGTTTGAGAGGCTACACACACATGGCGCTTAAAGTTGATG
GTGGAGGTCATTTGTCTTGTAGTTTTGTTACCACTTATCGTTCTAAAAAGACTGTTGGCAATATCAAAAT
GCCAGGAATACATGCTGTAGACCACAGACTAGAAAGACTCGAAGAGAGCGATAACGAAATGTTCGTTGTA
CAGAGAGAGCATGCCGTAGCCAAATTTGCTGGCTTAGGCGGTGGTATGGATGAATTGTATAAGTAACTCG
AGTGGCGATCCAGACATGATAAGATACATTGATGAGTTTGGACAAACCACAACTAGAATGCAGTGAAAAA
AATGCTTTATTTGTGAAATTTGTGATGCTATTGCTTTATTTGTAACCATTATAAGCTGCAATAAACGCTG
GTTCTGTATGGGCACAGACAACCTAACTAATTTCCTGGCCCTCAAGGTGACTTGCTTGAACTTGCCACCT
TCGCCACTAGGGGGCAGCATTGGTTTACACAGGGTGAACAAACGTTCAATTCTAAACTAATATTCTTTGG
TGGGAAAGTGTGTTCATTTTGGTTTGTTTTGAAGAAGTCACTTCATACCTTTGAACTGGGGTTAAGCTGG
TTAACTCCCAAAAACGGGAGCACTGTCCTCCGAACGTCGGAGCACTGTCCTCCGAACGTCGGAGCACTGT
CCTCCGAACGTCGGAGCACTGTCCTCCGAACGGAGCATGTCCTCCGAACGTCGGAGCACTGTCCTCCGAA
CGACTAGTTAGGCGTGTACGGTGGGAGGCCTATATAAGCAGAGCTCGTTTAGTGAACCGTCAGATCGCCT
GCAGACGCCATCCACGCTGTTTTGACCTCCATAGAAGACACCGGGACCGATCCAGCGCCACTATGCCCAA
GAAGAAGAGGAAGGTGGAGGACGCCGGTTCTGTGAGCGTGATCAAGCCCGAGATGAAGATCAAGCTGTGC
ATGAGGGGCACCGTGAACGGCCACAACTTCGTGATCGAGGGCGAGGGCAAGGGCAACCCCTACGAGGGCA
CCCAGATCCTGGACCTGAACGTGACCGAGGGCGCCCCCCTGCCCTTCGCCTACGACATCCTGACCACCGT
GTTCCAGTACGGCAACAGGGCCTTCACCAAGTACCCCGCCGACATCCAGGACTACTTCAAGCAGACCTTC
CCCGAGGGCTACCACTGGGAGAGGAGCATGACCTACGAGGACCAGGGCATCTGCACCGCCACCAGCAACA
TCAGCATGAGGGGCGACTGCTTCTTCTACGACATCAGGTTCGACGGCACCAACTTCCCCCCCAACGGCCC
CGTGATGCAGAAGAAGACCCTGAAGTGGGAGCCCAGCACCGAGAAGATGTACGTGGAGGACGGCGTGCTG
AAGGGCGACGTGAACATGAGGCTGCTGCTGGAGGGCGGCGGCCACTACAGGTGCGACTTCAAGACCACCT
ACAAGGCCAAGAAGGAGGTGAGGCTGCCCGACGCCCACAAGATCGACCACAGGATCGAGATCCTGAAGCA
CGACAAGGACTACAACAAGGTGAAGCTGTACGAGAACGCCGTGGCCAGGTACTCCATGCTGCCCAGCCAG
GCCGGATCCTAACTCGAGATTCACTCCTCAGGTGCAGGCTGCCTATCAGAAGGTGGTGGCTGGTGTGGCC
AATGCCCTGGCTCACAAATACCACTGAGATCTTTTTCCCTCTGCCAAAAATTATGGGGACATCATGAAGC
CCCTTGAGCATCTGACTTCTGGCTAATAAAGGAAATTTATTTTCATTGCAATAGTGTGTTGGAATTTTTT
GTGTCTCTCACTCGGAAGGACATATGGGAGGGCAAATCATTTAAAACATCAGAATGAGTATTTGGTTTAG
AGTTTGGCAACATATGCCCATATGCTGGCTGCCATGAACAAAGGTTGGCTATAAAGAGGTCATCAGTATA
TGAAACAGCCCCCTGCTGTCCATTCCTTATTCCATAGAAAAGCCTTGACTTGAGGTTAGATTTTTTTTAT
ATTTTGTTTTGTGTTATTTTTTTCTTTAACATCCCTAAAATTTTCCTTACATGTTTTACTAGCCAGATTT
TTCCTCCTCTCCTGACTACTCCCAGTCATAGCTGTCCCTCTTCTCTTATGGAGATCCCTCGACCTGCAGC
CCAAGCTTGGCGTAATGCTGAGCA
Features (pLannotate 1.2.2; 25 found; start..end, strand, type, name):
    239..539     +  enhancer       CMV enhancer: human cytomegalovirus immediate early enhancer
    540..743     +  promoter       CMV promoter: human cytomegalovirus (CMV) immediate early promoter
    777..1798    +  CDS            HygR (fragment): aminoglycoside phosphotransferase from E. coli; aph(4)-Ia; confers resistance to hygromycin
   1817..2024    +  polyA_signal   bGH poly(A) signal: bovine growth hormone polyadenylation signal
   2344..2362    -  promoter       T3 promoter: promoter for bacteriophage T3 RNA polymerase
   2402..3217    -  CDS            KanR: aminoglycoside phosphotransferase; aph(3')-Ia; confers resistance to kanamycin in bacteria or G418 (Geneticin®) in eukaryotes
   3442..4030    +  rep_origin     ori: high-copy-number ColE1/pMB1/pBR322/pUC origin of replication
   4142..4160    +  promoter       T7 promoter: promoter for bacteriophage T7 RNA polymerase
   4745..5918    +  promoter       EF-1α promoter: strong constitutive promoter for human elongation factor EF-1α
   5929..6626    +  CDS            rtTA3 (fragment): reverse tetracycline transactivator 3 activates expression from Tet-responsive promoters in the presence of doxycycline
   6556..6666    +  CDS            VP48: 3 tandem repeats of the minimal activation domain of herpes simplex virus VP16 (Cheng et al., 2013)
   6781..7725    +  CDS            iRFP713: iRFP713 is a basic (constitutively fluorescent) near ir fluorescent protein published in 2011, derived from Rhodopseudomonas palustris. It has low acid sensitivity. It requires the cofactor biliverdin for fluorescence.
   7750..7861    +  polyA_signal   bGH poly(A) signal: bovine growth hormone polyadenylation signal
   8402..8435    +  protein_bind   loxP: Cre-mediated recombination occurs in the 8-bp core sequence (GCATACAT). Cre recombinase
   8546..8617    +  misc_RNA       Sa gRNA scaffold (fragment): guide RNA scaffold for the Staphylococcus aureus CRISPR/Cas9 system
   8843..10016   +  promoter       EF-1α promoter: strong constitutive promoter for human elongation factor EF-1α
  10078..13233   +  CDS            cas9: CAS9_STAAU - Experimental evidence at protein level: Swiss-Prot protein existence level 1. CRISPR (clustered regularly interspaced short palindromic repeat) is an adaptive immune system that provides protection against mobile genetic elements (viruses, transposable elements and conjugative plasmids). CRISPR clusters contain spacers, sequences complementary to antecedent mobile elements, and target invading nucleic acids. CRISPR clusters are transcribed and processed into CRISPR RNA (crRNA). In type II CRISPR systems correct processing of pre-crRNA requires a trans- encoded small RNA (tracrRNA)
  13234..13281   +  CDS            nucleoplasmin NLS: bipartite nuclear localization signal from nucleoplasmin
  13315..13500   +  CDS            KRAB: Krüppel-associated box (KRAB) transcriptional repression domain from the human zinc finger protein ZNF10 (Margolin et al., 1994)
  13636..14343   +  CDS            mRuby2: mRuby2 is a basic (constitutively fluorescent) red fluorescent protein published in 2012, derived from Entacmaea quadricolor. It has moderate acid sensitivity.
  14357..14486   -  polyA_signal   SV40 poly(A) signal: SV40 polyadenylation signal
  14849..14885   +  promoter       minimal CMV promoter (fragment): human cytomegalovirus (CMV) immediate early promoter
  15012..15683   +  CDS            hmAzami-Green: humanized monomeric Azami-Green fluorescent protein mammalian codon-optimized
  15700..15774   +  CDS            HBB (fragment): HBB_PONPY - Experimental evidence at transcript level: Swiss-Prot protein existence level 2. Involved in oxygen transport from the lung to the various peripheral tissues. From Pongo pygmaeus (Bornean orangutan).
  15845..15900   +  polyA_signal   β-globin poly(A) signal: rabbit β-globin polyadenylation signal (Gil and Proudfoot, 1987)
