[The description below was written by a language model from this plasmid's Addgene catalogue record and pLannotate feature annotations shown in this document.]
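Description:
ARB366 is a 16.3 kb multi-transcription-unit mammalian expression plasmid assembled from synthetic parts into the MTK0_043 PiggyBac destination backbone, so the circuit is intended for transposase-mediated integration into mammalian genomes. The PiggyBac terminal repeats themselves are not called in the feature table. In bacteria it is maintained through a high-copy ColE1/pUC-type origin and selected with kanamycin. A CMV enhancer/promoter-driven hygromycin resistance cassette with a bGH polyadenylation signal is also annotated and presumably allows selection of stably integrated mammalian cells, although the record does not say so explicitly.

The payload is a self-contained CRISPR interference test circuit made of four units. An EF-1α promoter drives the Tet-On 3G reverse tetracycline transactivator (annotated as an rtTA3 fragment with VP16-derived activation repeats), linked by a P2A peptide to the near-infrared reporter iRFP713 and ending in a bGH poly(A). A second EF-1α promoter expresses catalytically dead Staphylococcus aureus Cas9 carrying a nucleoplasmin NLS and fused to the KRAB repression domain, followed by P2A-mRuby2 and an SV40 poly(A). The two fluorescent proteins therefore report expression of their respective upstream partners. A mouse U6 promoter (named in the insert but not annotated) transcribes an sgRNA on the Sa gRNA scaffold directed against the UAS promoter. The target unit consists of that pUAS promoter, detected here as a minimal CMV core, driving nuclear-localised mAzamiGreen with a rabbit β-globin poly(A). A loxP site lies upstream of the guide scaffold, but its role is not stated.

The dCas9-KRAB/sgRNA complex is designed to repress the green output. The plasmid was used to generate a figure in the publication describing a modular mammalian circuit construction toolkit. The record does not identify a tet-responsive promoter or a UAS-binding activator on this plasmid.
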