Addgene plasmid #124049: ARB366
Purpose: Encodes pEF1a driving expression of TET3G P2A iRFP713, pEF1a expressing sadCas9 fused to KRAB domain P2A mRuby2, and an sgRNA targeting pUAS expressing mAzamiGreen in a PiggyBac destination vector
Depositing lab: Hana El-Samad. Depositing organization: University of California, San Francisco (UCSF). Publication: A Toolkit for Rapid Modular Construction of Biological Circuits in Mammalian Cells. Fonseca JP, Bonny AR, Kumar GR, Ng AH, Town J, Wu QC, Aslankoohi E, Chen SY, Dods G, Harrigan P, Osimiri LC, Kistler AL, El-Samad H. ACS Synth Biol. 2019 Nov 15;8(11):2593-2606. doi: 10.1021/acssynbio.9b00322. Epub 2019 Nov 5. PubMed 31686495.
Backbone
  Vector backbone: MTK0_043
  Vector type: Mammalian Expression
Growth in bacteria
  Bacterial resistance: Kanamycin, 50 μg/mL
  Growth temperature: 37°C
  Growth strain: DH5alpha
  Copy number: Unknown
Gene/Insert
  Gene/Insert name: PB_pEF1a-tet3G-P2A-iRFP713_pEF1a-sadCAS9::KRAB-P2A-mRuby2-SV40PA_mu6-sgUAS_pUAS-NLS::mAzamiGreen-rgPA
  Species: Synthetic
  Cloning method: Restriction Enzyme; 5′ cloning site unknown (unknown if destroyed); 3′ cloning site unknown (unknown if destroyed)
Terms and licenses: Academic/Nonprofit Terms; Industry Terms: Not Available to Industry
Depositor comments: Plasmid used to generate Fig. 5 Please visit https://www.biorxiv.org/content/10.1101/506188v2 for BioRxiv preprint
How to cite: ARB366 was a gift from Hana El-Samad (Addgene plasmid # 124049 ; http://n2t.net/addgene:124049 ; RRID:Addgene_124049)
